>Addgene plasmid #223901 | HCT2_rAAV-eHGT_1138m-minBglobin-SYFP2-WPRE3-BGHpA | addgene full sequence | sequence record 445276 | Addgene NGS Result
CCTGCAGGCAGCTGCGCGCTCGCTCGCTCACTGAGGCCGCCCGGGCGTCGGGCGACCTTTGGTCGCCCGG
CCTCAGTGAGCGAGCGAGCGCGCAGAGAGGGAGTGGCCAACTCCATCACTAGGGGTTCCTGCGGCCGCAC
GCGTGCATTTAAATCCAAAGCTAGTTTCTTTCATTTACTTACGGTAAACTCATTTCATTCTCTTATGGTA
GGAAAAGAATCTTATCTGCCATTAATGTTACAGTAAGTAAGGGATATACCTTTTCCTGGCTATATTAGAA
GGAAAACATTAGCATGGTCTCTCTGTCTCTCTCCCTCTTGCCTCTACCTTTCTGATGCTTAAGATAGCTT
GTCCCCAACCTACAAAAGGACCACTCAGGAATCGTCAGTGACCTCTGACTTACCTGAAGCTATTGTAAAA
TGAATGGAAAATTGTAGATTTGTGACTTCCCTTCAGATTTGTGATGACCTCAAGCTAAGGACATTTGGGG
TGACTTTTAACTCAGCATTTTTTCCCACATGCACTTAACTTTATTACAGTGCTTCCTAATTAATATCTGT
GATGTGATGTTCCCTTAATGGAAATGACCATTTCATCATCTACTTGGTATCTGGACTTCTGCCAGCTCCC
TTCTTAGGAGACTCTTAACCGTGCACTGTAATTTATCTGCCTGATCAATTCCGTTCCTTCAGTGATGCGG
CTAAGCTCGGTGACTTAATGGCTGTGACTGTGCTGCCTGAATCTGTAGAAGAGTTTGGAGAAATTGGAAA
TAAATTAAATTTGTCATCATTGTGGGACATCTGGTTGCTATCAGACTTTTAAATGAATATGAAACAGGTC
CTGCAACCAGGCAGATACTTTTGTTCAGACAGTGTTATTTCTGTTTGCAGTGATTCACCCTGTAGTAGCT
ATGAGTTCCAGTACAGATGGACTAAAAGAATGAAACATCTAGAATACAGCTTCAGTATCGAGTGTTAAGG
ATCTCTTACAGGGTTCTCCTCTTGGTTCTGTTTGTTGAGCACATAAAACAGATAGATGTCTACACATACC
GAGCTCGGGCTGGGCATAAAAGTCAGGGCAGAGCCATCTATTGCTTACATTTGCTTCTGGGATCCAGATC
TTTCGAAGCTAGCGCTACCGGTCGCCACCATGGTGAGCAAGGGCGAGGAGCTGTTCACCGGGGTGGTGCC
CATCCTGGTCGAGCTGGACGGCGACGTAAACGGCCACAAGTTCAGCGTGTCCGGCGAGGGCGAGGGCGAT
GCCACCTACGGCAAGCTGACCCTGAAGCTGATCTGCACCACCGGCAAGCTGCCCGTGCCCTGGCCCACCC
TCGTGACCACCCTGGGCTACGGCGTGCAGTGCTTCGCCCGCTACCCCGACCACATGAAGCAGCACGACTT
CTTCAAGTCCGCCATGCCCGAAGGCTACGTCCAGGAGCGCACCATCTTCTTCAAGGACGACGGCAACTAC
AAGACCCGCGCCGAGGTGAAGTTCGAGGGCGACACCCTGGTGAACCGCATCGAGCTGAAGGGCATCGACT
TCAAGGAGGACGGCAACATCCTGGGGCACAAGCTGGAGTACAACTACAACAGCCACAACGTCTATATCAC
CGCCGACAAGCAGAAGAACGGCATCAAGGCCAACTTCAAGATCCGCCACAACATCGAGGACGGCGGCGTG
CAGCTCGCCGACCACTACCAGCAGAACACCCCCATCGGCGACGGCCCCGTGCTGCTGCCCGACAACCACT
ACCTGAGCTACCAGTCCAAGCTGAGCAAAGACCCCAACGAGAAGCGCGATCACATGGTCCTGCTGGAGTT
CGTGACCGCCGCCGGGATCACTCTCGGCATGGACGAGCTGTACAAGTAAGTCGACGGCGCGCCGCGGCCG
CGAATTCGATATCATAATCAACCTCTGGATTACAAAATTTGTGAAAGATTGACTGGTATTCTTAACTATG
TTGCTCCTTTTACGCTATGTGGATACGCTGCTTTAATGCCTTTGTATCATGCTATTGCTTCCCGTATGGC
TTTCATTTTCTCCTCCTTGTATAAATCCTGGTTAGTTCTTGCCACGGCGGAACTCATCGCCGCCTGCCTT
GCCCGCTGCTGGACAGGGGCTCGGCTGTTGGGCACTGACAATTCCGTGGCTCGAGAGATCTTCGACTGTG
CCTTCTAGTTGCCAGCCATCTGTTGTTTGCCCCTCCCCCGTGCCTTCCTTGACCCTGGAAGGTGCCACTC
CCACTGTCCTTTCCTAATAAAATGAGGAAATTGCATCGCATTGTCTGAGTAGGTGTCATTCTATTCTGGG
GGGTGGGGTGGGGCAGGACAGCAAGGGGGAGGATTGGGAAGACAATAGCAGGCATGAGATCTCACGTGCG
GACCGAGCGGCCGCAGGAACCCCTAGTGATGGAGTTGGCCACTCCCTCTCTGCGCGCTCGCTCGCTCACT
GAGGCCGGGCGACCAAAGGTCGCCCGACGCCCGGGCTTTGCCCGGGCGGCCTCAGTGAGCGAGCGAGCGC
GCAGCTGCCTGCAGGGGCGCCTGATGCGGTATTTTCTCCTTACGCATCTGTGCGGTATTTCACACCGCAT
A
[95 nt withheld, positions 2592-2686]
T
[46 nt withheld, positions 2688-2733]
C
[141 nt withheld, positions 2735-2875]
CCTTTGACGTTGGAGTCCACGTTCTTT
[37 nt withheld, positions 2903-2939]
ACTCTATCTCGGGCTATTCTTTTGATTTATAAGGGATTTTGCCGATTTCGGTCTATTGGTTAAAAAATGA
GCTGATTTAACAAAAATTTAACGCGAATTTTAACAAAATATTAACGTTTACAATTTTATGGTGCACTCTC
AGTACAATCTGCTCTGATGCCGCATAGTTAAGCCAGCCCCGACACCCGCCAACACCCGCTGACGCGCCCT
GACGGGCTTGTCTGCTCCCGGCATCCGCTTACAGACAAGCTGTGACCGTCTCCGGGAGCTGCATGTGTCA
GAGGTTTTCACCGTCATCACCGAAACGCGCGAGACGAAAGGGCCTCGTGATACGCCTATTTTTATAGGTT
AATGTCATGATAATAATGGTTTCTTAGACGTCAGGTGGCACTTTTCGGGGAAATGTGCGCGGAACCCCTA
TTTGTTTATTTTTCTAAATACATTCAAATATGTATCCGCTCATGAGACAATAACCCTGATAAATGCTTCA
ATAATATTGAAAAAGGAAGAGTATGAGTATTCAACATTTCCGTGTCGCCCTTATTCCCTTTTTTGCGGCA
TTTTGCCTTCCTGTTTTTGCTCACCCAGAAACGCTGGTGAAAGTAAAAGATGCTGAAGATCAGTTGGGTG
CACGAGTGGGTTACATCGAACTGGATCTCAACAGCGGTAAGATCCTTGAGAGTTTTCGCCCCGAAGAACG
TTTTCCAATGATGAGCACTTTTAAAGTTCTGCTATGTGGCGCGGTATTATCCCGTATTGACGCCGGGCAA
GAGCAACTCGGTCGCCGCATACACTATTCTCAGAATGACTTGGTTGAGTACTCACCAGTCACAGAAAAGC
ATCTTACGGATGGCATGACAGTAAGAGAATTATGCAGTGCTGCCATAACCATGAGTGATAACACTGCGGC
CAACTTACTTCTGACAACGATCGGAGGACCGAAGGAGCTAACCGCTTTTTTGCACAACATGGGGGATCAT
GTAACTCGCCTTGATCGTTGGGAACCGGAGCTGAATGAAGCCATACCAAACGACGAGCGTGACACCACGA
TGCCTGTAGCAATGGCAACAACGTTGCGCAAACTATTAACTGGCGAACTACTTACTCTAGCTTCCCGGCA
ACAATTAATAGACTGGATGGAGGCGGATAAAGTTGCAGGACCACTTCTGCGCTCGGCCCTTCCGGCTGGC
TGGTTTATTGCTGATAAATCTGGAGCCGGTGAGCGTGGGTCTCGCGGTATCATTGCAGCACTGGGGCCAG
ATGGTAAGCCCTCCCGTATCGTAGTTATCTACACGACGGGGAGTCAGGCAACTATGGATGAACGAAATAG
ACAGATCGCTGAGATAGGTGCCTCACTGATTAAGCATTGGTAACTGTCAGACCAAGTTTACTCATATATA
CTTTAGATTGATTTAAAACTTCATTTTTAATTTAAAAGGATCTAGGTGAAGATCCTTTTTGATAATCTCA
TGACCAAAATCCCTTAACGTGAGTTTTCGTTCCACTGAGCGTCAGACCCCGTAGAAAAGATCAAAGGATC
TTCTTGAGATCCTTTTTTTCTGCGCGTAATCTGCTGCTTGCAAACAAAAAAACCACCGCTACCAGCGGTG
GTTTGTTTGCCGGATCAAGAGCTACCAACTCTTTTTCCGAAGGTAACTGGCTTCAGCAGAGCGCAGATAC
CAAATACTGTTCTTCTAGTGTAGCCGTAGTTAGGCCACCACTTCAAGAACTCTGTAGCACCGCCTACATA
CCTCGCTCTGCTAATCCTGTTACCAGTGGCTGCTGCCAGTGGCGATAAGTCGTGTCTTACCGGGTTGGAC
TCAAGACGATAGTTACCGGATAAGGCGCAGCGGTCGGGCTGAACGGGGGGTTCGTGCACACAGCCCAGCT
TGGAGCGAACGACCTACACCGAACTGAGATACCTACAGCGTGAGCTATGAGAAAGCGCCACGCTTCCCGA
AGGGAGAAAGGCGGACAGGTATCCGGTAAGCGGCAGGGTCGGAACAGGAGAGCGCACGAGGGAGCTTCCA
GGGGGAAACGCCTGGTATCTTTATAGTCCTGTCGGGTTTCGCCACCTCTGACTTGAGCGTCGATTTTTGT
GATGCTCGTCAGGGGGGCGGAGCCTATGGAAAAACGCCAGCAACGCGGCCTTTTTACGGTTCCTGGCCTT
TTGCTGGCCTTTTGCTCACATGT
Features (pLannotate 1.2.2; 14 found; start..end, strand, type, name):
     12..39      +  repeat_region  AAV2 ITR (fragment): inverted terminal repeat of adeno-associated virus serotype 2 inverted
     68..95      +  repeat_region  AAV2 ITR (fragment): inverted terminal repeat of adeno-associated virus serotype 2 inverted
   1150..1866    +  CDS            SYFP2: SYFP2 is a basic (constitutively fluorescent) yellow fluorescent protein published in 2006, derived from Aequorea victoria. It is reported to be a very rapidly-maturing monomer with moderate acid sensitivity.
   1906..2063    +  misc_feature   WPRE (fragment): woodchuck hepatitis virus posttranscriptional regulatory element
   2069..2149    +  misc_feature   WPRE (fragment): woodchuck hepatitis virus posttranscriptional regulatory element
   2166..2277    +  polyA_signal   bGH poly(A) signal: bovine growth hormone polyadenylation signal
   2395..2535    +  repeat_region  AAV2 ITR: inverted terminal repeat of adeno-associated virus serotype 2 inverted
   2540..2591    -  misc_feature   bom (fragment): basis of mobility region from pBR322
   2610..3065    +  rep_origin     f1 ori (sequence partly withheld): f1 bacteriophage origin of replication; arrow indicates direction of (+) strand synthesis
   3066..3115    -  misc_feature   bom (fragment): basis of mobility region from pBR322
   3217..3252    -  CDS            rop (fragment): Rop protein, which maintains plasmids at low copy number; rop
   3347..3451    +  promoter       AmpR promoter: bla
   3452..4312    +  CDS            AmpR: β-lactamase; bla; confers resistance to ampicillin, carbenicillin, and related antibiotics
   4483..5071    +  rep_origin     ori: high-copy-number ColE1/pMB1/pBR322/pUC origin of replication
