[The description below was written by a language model from this plasmid's Addgene catalogue record and pLannotate feature annotations shown in this document.]
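Description:
HCT2_rAAV-eHGT_1138m-minBglobin-SYFP2-WPRE3-BGHpA is a recombinant AAV transfer plasmid of about 5.1 kb, built on an Allen Institute rAAV backbone and designed for direct, enhancer-driven expression of a yellow fluorescent reporter. It is maintained in bacteria as a high-copy plasmid through a ColE1/pUC-type origin and selected with ampicillin via the β-lactamase gene and its native promoter. An f1 phage origin and small remnants of pBR322 bom and rop sequences are also present in the backbone. A recombination-deficient host strain is recorded, consistent with the need to preserve the repeat-rich AAV2 inverted terminal repeats. The annotation finds a complete ITR on the 3′ side of the cassette but only short ITR fragments at the 5′ end, which may reflect how the hairpin region was sequenced or annotated rather than a true truncation.

Between the ITRs, which provide the signals for genome replication and packaging into AAV capsids, the cassette places the eHGT_1138m element upstream of a minimal β-globin promoter. The feature table does not annotate either part, but an unannotated stretch of roughly a kilobase precedes the reporter, and the name and MluI/SacI cloning sites suggest that the enhancer occupies this position. A minimal promoter has little activity alone, so expression of SYFP2, a rapidly maturing monomeric yellow fluorescent protein, depends on the enhancer's cell-type specificity. A shortened WPRE (WPRE3, annotated as two fragments) boosts transcript stability and expression while saving packaging space, and the bovine growth hormone polyadenylation signal terminates the transcript. The associated work concerns enhancer AAVs for targeting spinal motor neurons and descending motor pathways in rodents and macaque, although the record does not state which population this enhancer labels.
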