Addgene plasmid #223901: HCT2_rAAV-eHGT_1138m-minBglobin-SYFP2-WPRE3-BGHpA
Purpose: Direct-expressing SYFP2 AAV virus
Depositing lab: Tanya Daigle & Allen Institute for Brain Science. Depositing organization: Allen Institute. Publication: Enhancer AAVs for targeting spinal motor neurons and descending motor pathways in rodents and macaque. Kussick E, Johansen N, Taskin N, Chowdhury A, Quinlan MA, Fraser A, Clark AG, Wynalda B, Martinez R, Groce EL, Reding M, Liang E, Shulga L, Huang C, Casper T, Clark M, Ho W, Gao Y, van Velthoven CTJ, Sobieski C, Ferrer R, Berg MR, Curtis BC, English C, Day JC, Fortuna MG, Donadio N, Newman D, Yao S, Chakka AB, Goldy J, Torkelson A, Guzman JB, Chakrabarty R, Nguy B, Guilford N, Pham TH, Wright V, Ronellenfitch K, Naidoo R, Kenney J, Williford A, Ramakrishnan C, Drinnenberg A, Gudsnuk K, Thyagarajan B, Smith KA, Dee N, Deisseroth K, Zeng H, Yao Z, Tasic B, Levi BP, Hodge R, Bakken TE, Lein ES, Ting JT, Daigle TL. Cell Rep. 2025 Jun 24;44(6):115730. doi: 10.1016/j.celrep.2025.115730. Epub 2025 May 21. PubMed 40403722.
Backbone
  Vector backbone: rAAV-minBglobin-SYFP2-WPRE3-BGHpA
  Backbone manufacturer: Allen Institute for Brain Science
  Backbone size w/o insert (bp): 4243
  Vector type: AAV
Growth in bacteria
  Bacterial resistance: Ampicillin, 100 μg/mL
  Growth temperature: 37°C
  Growth strain: NEB Stable
  Copy number: High Copy
Gene/Insert
  Gene/Insert name: SYFP2
  Species: Synthetic
  Insert size (bp): 720
  Mutation: N/A
  Promoter: minBglobin
  Cloning method: Restriction Enzyme; 5′ cloning site MluI (unknown if destroyed); 3′ cloning site SacI (unknown if destroyed)
  Sequencing primers: 5′ GCATTTAAATCCAAAGCTAGTTTC; 3′ GGTATGTGTAGACATCTATCTGT
Terms and licenses: Academic/Nonprofit Terms; Industry Terms: Not Available to Industry
How to cite: HCT2_rAAV-eHGT_1138m-minBglobin-SYFP2-WPRE3-BGHpA was a gift from Tanya Daigle & Allen Institute for Brain Science (Addgene plasmid # 223901 ; http://n2t.net/addgene:223901 ; RRID:Addgene_223901)
